>Addgene plasmid #110824 | pB-CAGGS-dCas9-KRAB-MeCP2 | addgene full sequence | sequence record 324008 | Addgene NGS Result
ACTCTTCCTTTTTCAATATTATTGAAGCATTTATCAGGGTTATTGTCTCATGAGCGGATACATATTTGAA
TGTATTTAGAAAAATAAACAAATAGGGGTTCCGCGCACATTTCCCCGAAAAGTGCCACCTAAATTGTAAG
CGTTAATATTTTGTTAAAATTCGCGTTAAATTTTTGTTAAATCAGCTCATTTTTTAACCAATAGGCCGAA
ATCGGCAAAATCCCTTATAAATCAAAAGAATAGACCGAGATAGGGT
[37 nt withheld, positions 257-293]
AAAGAACGTGGACTCCAACGTCAAAGG
[49 nt withheld, positions 321-369]
T
[91 nt withheld, positions 371-461]
G
[124 nt withheld, positions 463-586]
CCCATTCGCCATTCAGGCTGCGCAACTGTTGGGAAGGGCGATCGGTGCGGGCCTCTTCGCTATTACGCCA
GCTGGCGAAAGGGGGATGTGCTGCAAGGCGATTAAGTTGGGTAACGCCAGGGTTTTCCCAGTCACGACGT
TGTAAAACGACGGCCAGTGAGCGCGCCTCGTTCATTCACGTTTTTGAACCCGTGGAGGACGGGCAGACTC
GCGGTGCAAATGTGTTTTACAGCGTGATGGAGCAGATGAAGATGCTCGACACGCTGCAGAACACGCAGCT
AGATTAACCCTAGAAAGATAATCATATTGTGACGTACGTTAAAGATAATCATGTGTAAAATTGACGCATG
TGTTTTATCGGTCTGTATATCGAGGTTTATTTATTAATTTGAATAGATATTAAGTTTTATTATATTTACA
CTTACATACTAATAATAAATTCAACAAACAATTTATTTATGTTTATTTATTTATTAAAAAAAACAAAAAC
TCAAAATTTCTTCTATAAAGTAACAAAACTTTTATGAGGGACAGCCCCCCCCCAAAGCCCCCAGGGATGT
AATTACGTCCCTCCCCCGCTAGGGGGCAGCAGCGAGCCGCCCGGGGCTCCGCTCCGGTCCGGCGCTCCCC
CCGCATCCCCGAGCCGGCAGCGTGCGGGGACAGCCCGGGCACGGGGAAGGTGGCACGGGATCGCTTTCCT
CTGAACGCTTCTCGCTGCTCTTTGAGCCTGCAGACACCTGGGGGGATACGGGGAAAAGGCCTCCACGGCC
GACATTGATTATTGACTAGTTATTAATAGTAATCAATTACGGGGTCATTAGTTCATAGCCCATATATGGA
GTTCCGCGTTACATAACTTACGGTAAATGGCCCGCCTGGCTGACCGCCCAACGACCCCCGCCCATTGACG
TCAATAATGACGTATGTTCCCATAGTAACGCCAATAGGGACTTTCCATTGACGTCAATGGGTGGAGTATT
TACGGTAAACTGCCCACTTGGCAGTACATCAAGTGTATCATATGCCAAGTACGCCCCCTATTGACGTCAA
TGACGGTAAATGGCCCGCCTGGCATTATGCCCAGTACATGACCTTATGGGACTTTCCTACTTGGCAGTAC
ATCTACGTATTAGTCATCGCTATTACCATGGTCGAGGTGAGCCCCACGTTCTGCTTCACTCTCCCCATCT
CCCCCCCCTCCCCACCCCCAATTTTGTATTTATTTATTTTTTAATTATTTTGTGCAGCGATGGGGGCGGG
GGGGGGGGGGGGGSGCGCGCCGGGGGGGGGGGGGGGGGGGGGGGGGGGGGGGGGGGSGRGGSGGRGAGGT
GCGGCGGCAGCCAATCAGAGCGGCGCGCTCCGAAAGTTTCCTTTTATGGCGAGGCGGCGGCGGCGGCGGC
CCTATAAAAAGCGAAGCGCGCGGCGGGCGGGAGTCGCTGCGCGCTGCCTTCGCCCCGTGCCCCGCTCCGC
CGCCGCCTCGCGCCGCCCGCCCCGGCTCTGACTGACCGCGTTACTCCCACAGGTGAGCGGGCGGGACGGC
CCTTCTCCTCCGGGCTGTAATTAGCGCTTGGTTTAATGACGGCTTGTTTCTTTTCTGTGGCTGCGTGAAA
GCCTTGAGGGGCTCCGGGAGGGCCCTTTGTGCGGGGGGAGCGGCTCGGGGGGTGCGTGCGTGTGTGTGTG
CGTGGGGAGCGCCGCGTGCGGCTCCGCGCTGCCCGGCGGCTGTGAGCGCTGCGGGCGCGGCGCGGGGCTT
TTTGCGCTCCGCAGTGTGCGCGAGGGGAGCGCGGCCGGGGGCGGTGCCCCGCGGTGCGGGGGGGGCTGCG
AGGGGAACAAAGGCTGCGTGCGGGGTGTGTGCGTGGGGGGGTGAGCAGGGGGTGTGGGCGCGTCGGTCGG
GCTGCAACCCCCCCTGCACCCCCCTCCCCGAGTTGCTGAGCACGGCCCGGCTTCGGGTGCGGGGCTCCGT
ACGGGGCGTGGCGCGGGGCTCGCCGTGCCGGGCGGGGGGTGGCGGCAGGTGGGGGTGCCGGGCGGGGCGG
GGCCGCCTCGGGCCGGGGRGGGCTCGGGGGAGGGGCGCGGCGGCCCCCGGAGCGCCGGCGGCTGTCGAGG
CGCGGCGAGCCGCAGCCATTGCCTTTTATGGTAATCGTGCGAGAGGGCGCAGGGACTTCCTTTGTCCCAA
ATCTGTGCGGAGCCGAAATCTGGGAGGCGCCGCCGCACCCCCTCTAGCGGGCGCGGGGCGAAGCGGTGCG
GCGCCGGCAGGAAGGAAATGGGCGGGGAGGGCCTTCGTGCGTCGCCGCGCCGCCGTCCCCTTCTCCCTCT
CCAGCCTCGGGGCTGTCCGCGGGGGGACGGCTGCCTTCGGGGGGGACGGGGCAGGGCGGGGTTCGGCTTC
TGGCGTGTGACCGGCGGCTCTAGAGCCTCTGCTAACCATGTTCATGCCTTCTTCTTTTTCCTACAGCTCC
TGGGCAACGTGCTGGTTATTGTGCTGTCTCATCATTTTGGCAAAGAATCTAGATACCCTCGTAAAGGTCT
AGAGCTAGCGGATCGAACCCTTGCCACCATGGACAAGAAGTACTCCATTGGGCTCGCTATCGGCACAAAC
AGCGTCGGCTGGGCCGTCATTACGGACGAGTACAAGGTGCCGAGCAAAAAATTCAAAGTTCTGGGCAATA
CCGATCGCCACAGCATAAAGAAGAACCTCATTGGCGCCCTCCTGTTCGACTCCGGGGAGACGGCCGAAGC
CACGCGGCTCAAAAGAACAGCACGGCGCAGATATACCCGCAGAAAGAATCGGATCTGCTACCTGCAGGAG
ATCTTTAGTAATGAGATGGCTAAGGTGGATGACTCTTTCTTCCATAGGCTGGAGGAGTCCTTTTTGGTGG
AGGAGGATAAAAAGCACGAGCGCCACCCAATCTTTGGCAATATCGTGGACGAGGTGGCGTACCATGAAAA
GTACCCAACCATATATCATCTGAGGAAGAAGCTTGTAGACAGTACTGATAAGGCTGACTTGCGGTTGATC
TATCTCGCGCTGGCGCATATGATCAAATTTCGGGGACACTTCCTCATCGAGGGGGACCTGAACCCAGACA
ACAGCGATGTCGACAAACTCTTTATCCAACTGGTTCAGACTTACAATCAGCTTTTCGAAGAGAACCCGAT
CAACGCATCCGGAGTTGACGCCAAAGCAATCCTGAGCGCTAGGCTGTCCAAATCCCGGCGGCTCGAAAAC
CTCATCGCACAGCTCCCTGGGGAGAAGAAGAACGGCCTGTTTGGTAATCTTATCGCCCTGTCACTCGGGC
TGACCCCCAACTTTAAATCTAACTTCGACCTGGCCGAAGATGCCAAGCTTCAACTGAGCAAAGACACCTA
CGATGATGATCTCGACAATCTGCTGGCCCAGATCGGCGACCAGTACGCAGACCTTTTTTTGGCGGCAAAG
AACCTGTCAGACGCCATTCTGCTGAGTGATATTCTGCGAGTGAACACGGAGATCACCAAAGCTCCGCTGA
GCGCTAGTATGATCAAGCGCTATGATGAGCACCACCAAGACTTGACTTTGCTGAAGGCCCTTGTCAGACA
GCAACTGCCTGAGAAGTACAAGGAAATTTTCTTCGATCAGTCTAAAAATGGCTACGCCGGATACATTGAC
GGCGGAGCAAGCCAGGAGGAATTTTACAAATTTATTAAGCCCATCTTGGAAAAAATGGACGGCACCGAGG
AGCTGCTGGTAAAGCTTAACAGAGAAGATCTGTTGCGCAAACAGCGCACTTTCGACAATGGAAGCATCCC
CCACCAGATTCACCTGGGCGAACTGCACGCTATCCTCAGGCGGCAAGAGGATTTCTACCCCTTTTTGAAA
GATAACAGGGAAAAGATTGAGAAAATCCTCACATTTCGGATACCCTACTATGTAGGCCCCCTCGCCCGGG
GAAATTCCAGATTCGCGTGGATGACTCGCAAATCAGAAGAGACCATCACTCCCTGGAACTTCGAGGAAGT
CGTGGATAAGGGGGCCTCTGCCCAGTCCTTCATCGAAAGGATGACTAACTTTGATAAAAATCTGCCTAAC
GAAAAGGTGCTTCCTAAACACTCTCTGCTGTACGAGTACTTCACAGTTTATAACGAGCTCACCAAGGTCA
AATACGTCACAGAAGGGATGAGAAAGCCAGCATTCCTGTCTGGAGAGCAGAAGAAAGCTATCGTGGACCT
CCTCTTCAAGACGAACCGGAAAGTTACCGTGAAACAGCTCAAAGAAGACTATTTCAAAAAGATTGAATGT
TTCGACTCTGTTGAAATCAGCGGAGTGGAGGATCGCTTCAACGCATCCCTGGGAACGTATCACGATCTCC
TGAAAATCATTAAAGACAAGGACTTCCTGGACAATGAGGAGAACGAGGACATTCTTGAGGACATTGTCCT
CACCCTTACGTTGTTTGAAGATAGGGAGATGATTGAAGAACGCTTGAAAACTTACGCTCATCTCTTCGAC
GACAAAGTCATGAAACAGCTCAAGAGGCGCCGATATACAGGATGGGGGCGGCTGTCAAGAAAACTGATCA
ATGGGATCCGAGACAAGCAGAGTGGAAAGACAATCCTGGATTTTCTTAAGTCCGATGGATTTGCCAACCG
GAACTTCATGCAGTTGATCCATGATGACTCTCTCACCTTTAAGGAGGACATCCAGAAAGCACAAGTTTCT
GGCCAGGGGGACAGTCTTCACGAGCACATCGCTAATCTTGCAGGTAGCCCAGCTATCAAAAAGGGAATAC
TGCAGACCGTTAAGGTCGTGGATGAACTCGTCAAAGTAATGGGAAGGCATAAGCCCGAGAATATCGTTAT
CGAGATGGCCCGAGAGAACCAAACTACCCAGAAGGGACAGAAGAACAGTAGGGAAAGGATGAAGAGGATT
GAAGAGGGTATAAAAGAACTGGGGTCCCAAATCCTTAAGGAACACCCAGTTGAAAACACCCAGCTTCAGA
ATGAGAAGCTCTACCTGTACTACCTGCAGAACGGCAGGGACATGTACGTGGATCAGGAACTGGACATCAA
TCGGCTCTCCGACTACGACGTGGCTGCTATCGTGCCCCAGTCTTTTCTCAAAGATGATTCTATTGATAAT
AAAGTGTTGACAAGATCCGATAAAGCTAGAGGGAAGAGTGATAACGTCCCCTCAGAAGAAGTTGTCAAGA
AAATGAAAAATTATTGGCGGCAGCTGCTGAACGCCAAACTGATCACACAACGGAAGTTCGATAATCTGAC
TAAGGCTGAACGAGGTGGCCTGTCTGAGTTGGATAAAGCCGGCTTCATCAAAAGGCAGCTTGTTGAGACA
CGCCAGATCACCAAGCACGTGGCCCAAATTCTCGATTCACGCATGAACACCAAGTACGATGAAAATGACA
AACTGATTCGAGAGGTGAAAGTTATTACTCTGAAGTCTAAGCTGGTCTCAGATTTCAGAAAGGACTTTCA
GTTTTATAAGGTGAGAGAGATCAACAATTACCACCATGCGCATGATGCCTACCTGAATGCAGTGGTAGGC
ACTGCACTTATCAAAAAATATCCCAAGCTTGAATCTGAATTTGTTTACGGAGACTATAAAGTGTACGATG
TTAGGAAAATGATCGCAAAGTCTGAGCAGGAAATAGGCAAGGCCACCGCTAAGTACTTCTTTTACAGCAA
TATTATGAATTTTTTCAAGACCGAGATTACACTGGCCAATGGAGAGATTCGGAAGCGACCACTTATCGAA
ACAAACGGAGAAACAGGAGAAATCGTGTGGGACAAGGGTAGGGATTTCGCGACAGTCCGGAAGGTCCTGT
CCATGCCGCAGGTGAACATCGTTAAAAAGACCGAAGTACAGACCGGAGGCTTCTCCAAGGAAAGTATCCT
CCCGAAAAGGAACAGCGACAAGCTGATCGCACGCAAAAAAGATTGGGACCCCAAGAAATACGGCGGATTC
GATTCTCCTACAGTCGCTTACAGTGTACTGGTTGTGGCCAAAGTGGAGAAAGGGAAGTCTAAAAAACTCA
AAAGCGTCAAGGAACTGCTGGGCATCACAATCATGGAGCGATCAAGCTTCGAAAAAAACCCCATCGACTT
TCTCGAGGCGAAAGGATATAAAGAGGTCAAAAAAGACCTCATCATTAAGCTTCCCAAGTACTCTCTCTTT
GAGCTTGAAAACGGCCGGAAACGAATGCTCGCTAGTGCGGGCGAGCTGCAGAAAGGTAACGAGCTGGCAC
TGCCCTCTAAATACGTTAATTTCTTGTATCTGGCCAGCCACTATGAAAAGCTCAAAGGGTCTCCCGAAGA
TAATGAGCAGAAGCAGCTGTTCGTGGAACAACACAAACACTACCTTGATGAGATCATCGAGCAAATAAGC
GAATTCTCCAAAAGAGTGATCCTCGCCGACGCTAACCTCGATAAGGTGCTTTCTGCTTACAATAAGCACA
GGGATAAGCCCATCAGGGAGCAGGCAGAAAACATTATCCACTTGTTTACTCTGACCAACTTGGGCGCGCC
TGCAGCCTTCAAGTACTTCGACACCACCATAGACAGAAAGCGGTACACCTCTACAAAGGAGGTCCTGGAC
GCCACACTGATTCATCAGTCAATTACGGGGCTCTATGAAACAAGAATCGACCTCTCTCAGCTCGGTGGAG
ACAGCAGGGCTGACCCCAAGAAGAAGAGGAAGGTGAGTGGTGGAGGAAGTGGCGGGTCAGGGTCGATGGA
CGCGAAATCACTTACGGCATGGTCGAGAACACTGGTTACGTTCAAGGACGTGTTTGTGGACTTTACACGT
GAGGAGTGGAAATTGCTGGATACTGCGCAACAAATTGTGTATCGAAATGTCATGCTTGAGAATTACAAGA
ACCTCGTCAGTCTCGGATACCAGTTGACGAAACCGGATGTGATCCTTAGGCTCGAAAAGGGGGAAGAACC
TTGGCTGGTATCGGGAGGTGGTTCGGGTGGCTCTGGATCAAGCCCAAAGAAGAAACGGAAGGTGGAAGCC
TCAGTGCAGGTGAAAAGGGTGCTGGAAAAATCCCCCGGCAAACTCCTCGTGAAGATGCCCTTCCAGGCTT
CCCCTGGCGGAAAAGGTGAAGGGGGTGGCGCAACCACATCTGCCCAGGTCATGGTCATCAAGCGACCTGG
AAGGAAAAGAAAGGCCGAGGCTGACCCTCAGGCCATTCCAAAGAAACGGGGACGCAAGCCAGGGTCCGTG
GTCGCAGCTGCAGCAGCTGAGGCTAAGAAAAAGGCAGTGAAGGAAAGCTCCATCCGCAGTGTGCAGGAGA
CTGTCCTGCCCATCAAGAAGAGGAAGACTAGGGAGACCGTGTCCATCGAGGTCAAAGAAGTGGTCAAGCC
CCTGCTCGTGTCCACCCTGGGCGAAAAATCTGGAAAGGGGCTCAAAACATGCAAGTCACCTGGACGGAAA
AGCAAGGAGTCTAGTCCAAAGGGGCGCTCAAGCTCCGCTTCTAGTCCCCCTAAAAAGGAACACCATCACC
ATCACCATCACGCCGAGTCTCCTAAGGCTCCTATGCCACTGCTCCCACCACCTCCACCACCTGAGCCACA
GTCAAGCGAAGACCCCATCAGCCCACCCGAGCCTCAGGATCTGTCCTCTAGTATTTGCAAAGAGGAAAAG
ATGCCCAGAGCAGGCAGCCTGGAGAGTGATGGCTGTCCAAAAGAACCCGCCAAGACCCAGCCTATGGTGG
CAGCCGCTGCAACTACCACCACAACCACAACTACCACAGTGGCCGAAAAATACAAGCATCGCGGCGAGGG
CGAACGAAAGGACATTGTGTCAAGCTCCATGCCCAGACCTAACCGGGAGGAACCAGTCGATAGTAGGACA
CCCGTGACTGAGAGAGTCTCATAGAAGAATTCGATCCCTACCGGTTAGTAATGAGTTTAAACGGGGGAGG
CTAACTGAAACACGGAAGGAGACAATACCGGAAGGAACCCGCGCTATGACGGCAATAAAAAGACAGAATA
AAACGCACGGGTGTTGGGTCGTTTGTTCATAAACGCGGGGTTCGGTCCCAGGGCTGGCACTCTGTCGATA
CCCCACCGAGACCCCATTGGGGCCAATACGCCCGCGTTTCTTCCTTTTCCCCACCCCACCCCCCAAGTTC
GGGTGAAGGCCCAGGGCTCGCAGCCAACGTCGGGGCGGCAGGCCCTGCCATAGCAGATCTGCGAAATCGG
ATCCGCGGCCGCACTGATTCTAGCTGCAGAGGCTCCGGTGCCCGTCAGTGGGCAGAGCGCACATCGCCCA
CAGTCCCCGAGAAGTTGGGGGGAGGGGTCGGCAATTGAACCGGTGCCTAGAGAAGGTGGCGCGGGGTAAA
CTGGGAAAGTGATGTCGTGTACTGGCTCCGCCTTTTTCCCGAGGGTGGGGGAGAACCGTATATAAGTGCA
GTAGTCGCCGTGAACGTTCTTTTTCGCAACGGGTTTGCCGCCAGAACACAGGATCCTCGAGCCACCATGG
CCAAGCCTTTGTCTCAAGAAGAATCCACCCTCATTGAAAGAGCAACGGCTACAATCAACAGCATCCCCAT
CTCTGAAGACTACAGCGTCGCCAGCGCAGCTCTCTCTAGCGACGGCCGCATCTTCACTGGTGTCAATGTA
TATCATTTTACTGGGGGACCTTGTGCAGAACTCGTGGTGCTGGGCACTGCTGCTGCTGCGGCAGCTGGCA
ACCTGACTTGTATCGTCGCGATCGGAAATGAGAACAGGGGCATCTTGAGCCCCTGCGGACGGTGCCGACA
GGTGCTTCTCGATCTGCATCCTGGGATCAAAGCCATAGTGAAGGACAGTGATGGACAGCCGACGGCAGTT
GGGATTCGTGAATTGCTGCCCTCTGGTTATGTGTGGGAGGGCTAAGTTAACTTGTTTATTGCAGCTTATA
ATGGTTACAAATAAAGCAATAGCATCACAAATTTCACAAATAAAGCATTTTTTTCACTGCATTCTAGTTG
TGGTTTGTCCAAACTCATCAATGTATCTTATCATGTCTGGAATTGACTCAAATGATGTCAATTAGTCTAT
CAGAAGCTCATCTGGTCTCCCTTCCGGGGGACAAGACATCCCTGTTTAATATTTAAACAGCAGTGTTCCC
AAACTGGGTTCTTATATCCCTTGCTCTGGTCAACCAGGTTGCAGGGTTTCCTGTCCTCACAGGAACGAAG
TCCCTAAAGAAACAGTGGCAGCCAGGTTTAGCCCCGGAATTGACTGGATTCCTTTTTTAGGGCCCATTGG
TATGGCTTTTTCCCCGTATCCCCCCAGGTGTCTGCAGGCTCAAAGAGCAGCGAGAAGCGTTCAGAGGAAA
GCGATCCCGTGCCACCTTCCCCGTGCCCGGGCTGTCCCCGCACGCTGCCGGCTCGGGGATGCGGGGGGAG
CGCCGGACCGGAGCGGAGCCCCGGGCGGCTCGCTGCTGCCCCCTAGCGGGGGAGGGACGTAATTACATCC
CTGGGGGCTTTGGGGGGGGGCTGTCCCTGATATCTATAACAAGAAAATATATATATAATAAGTTATCACG
TAAGTAGAACATGAAATAACAATATAATTATCGTATGAGTTAAATCTTAAAAGTCACGTAAAAGATAATC
ATGCGTCATTTTGACTCACGCGGTCGTTATAGTTCAAAATCAGTGACACTTACCGCATTGACAAGCACGC
CTCACGGGAGCTCCAAGCGGCGACTGAGATGTCCTAAATGCACAGCGACGGATTCGCGCTATTTAGAAAG
AGAGAGCAATATTTCAAGAATGCATGCGTCAATTTTACGCAGACTATCTTTCTAGGGTTAATCTAGCTGC
ATCAGGATCATATCGTCGGGTCTTTTTTCCGGCTCAGTCATCGCCCAAGCTGGCGCTATCTGGGCATCGG
GGAGGAAGAAGCCCGTGCCTTTTCCCGCGAGGTTGAAGCGGCATGGAAAGAGTTTGCCGAGGATGACTGC
TGCTGCATTGACGTTGAGCGAAAACGCACGTTTACCATGATGATTCGGGAAGGTGTGGCCATGCACGCCT
TTAACGGTGAACTGTTCGTTCAGGCCACCTGGGATACCAGTTCGTCGCGGCTTTTCCGGACACAGTTCCG
GATGGTCAGCCCGAAGCGCATCAGCAACCCGAACAATACCGGCGACAGCCGGAACTGCCGTGCCGGTGTG
CAGATTAATGACAGCGGTGCGGCGCTGGGATATTACGTCAGCGAGGACGGGTATCCTGGCTGGATGCCGC
AGAAATGGACATGGATACCCCGTGAGTTACCCGGCGGGCGCGCTTGGCGTAATCATGGTCATAGCTGTTT
CCTGTGTGAAATTGTTATCCGCTCACAATTCCACACAACATACGAGCCGGAAGCATAAAGTGTAAAGCCT
GGGGTGCCTAATGAGTGAGCTAACTCACATTAATTGCGTTGCGCTCACTGCCCGCTTTCCAGTCGGGAAA
CCTGTCGTGCCAGCTGCATTAATGAATCGGCCAACGCGCGGGGAGAGGCGGTTTGCGTATTGGGCGCTCT
TCCGCTTCCTCGCTCACTGACTCGCTGCGCTCGGTCGTTCGGCTGCGGCGAGCGGTATCAGCTCACTCAA
AGGCGGTAATACGGTTATCCACAGAATCAGGGGATAACGCAGGAAAGAACATGTGAGCAAAAGGCCAGCA
AAAGGCCAGGAACCGTAAAAAGGCCGCGTTGCTGGCGTTTTTCCATAGGCTCCGCCCCCCTGACGAGCAT
CACAAAAATCGACGCTCAAGTCAGAGGTGGCGAAACCCGACAGGACTATAAAGATACCAGGCGTTTCCCC
CTGGAAGCTCCCTCGTGCGCTCTCCTGTTCCGACCCTGCCGCTTACCGGATACCTGTCCGCCTTTCTCCC
TTCGGGAAGCGTGGCGCTTTCTCATAGCTCACGCTGTAGGTATCTCAGTTCGGTGTAGGTCGTTCGCTCC
AAGCTGGGCTGTGTGCACGAACCCCCCGTTCAGCCCGACCGCTGCGCCTTATCCGGTAACTATCGTCTTG
AGTCCAACCCGGTAAGACACGACTTATCGCCACTGGCAGCAGCCACTGGTAACAGGATTAGCAGAGCGAG
GTATGTAGGCGGTGCTACAGAGTTCTTGAAGTGGTGGCCTAACTACGGCTACACTAGAAGAACAGTATTT
GGTATCTGCGCTCTGCTGAAGCCAGTTACCTTCGGAAAAAGAGTTGGTAGCTCTTGATCCGGCAAACAAA
CCACCGCTGGTAGCGGTGGTTTTTTTGTTTGCAAGCAGCAGATTACGCGCAGAAAAAAAGGATCTCAAGA
AGATCCTTTGATCTTTTCTACGGGGTCTGACGCTCAGTGGAACGAAAACTCACGTTAAGGGATTTTGGTC
ATGAGATTATCAAAAAGGATCTTCACCTAGATCCTTTTAAATTAAAAATGAAGTTTTAAATCAATCTAAA
GTATATATGAGTAAACTTGGTCTGACAGTTACCAATGCTTAATCAGTGAGGCACCTATCTCAGCGATCTG
TCTATTTCGTTCATCCATAGTTGCCTGACTCCCCGTCGTGTAGATAACTACGATACGGGAGGGCTTACCA
TCTGGCCCCAGTGCTGCAATGATACCGCGAGACCCACGCTCACCGGCTCCAGATTTATCAGCAATAAACC
AGCCAGCCGGAAGGGCCGAGCGCAGAAGTGGTCCTGCAACTTTATCCGCCTCCATCCAGTCTATTAATTG
TTGCCGGGAAGCTAGAGTAAGTAGTTCGCCAGTTAATAGTTTGCGCAACGTTGTTGCCATTGCTACAGGC
ATCGTGGTGTCACGCTCGTCGTTTGGTATGGCTTCATTCAGCTCCGGTTCCCAACGATCAAGGCGAGTTA
CATGATCCCCCATGTTGTGCAAAAAAGCGGTTAGCTCCTTCGGTCCTCCGATCGTTGTCAGAAGTAAGTT
GGCCGCAGTGTTATCACTCATGGTTATGGCAGCACTGCATAATTCTCTTACTGTCATGCCATCCGTAAGA
TGCTTTTCTGTGACTGGTGAGTACTCAACCAAGTCATTCTGAGAATAGTGTATGCGGCGACCGAGTTGCT
CTTGCCCGGCGTCAATACGGGATAATACCGCGCCACATAGCAGAACTTTAAAAGTGCTCATCATTGGAAA
ACGTTCTTCGGGGCGAAAACTCTCAAGGATCTTACCGCTGTTGAGATCCAGTTCGATGTAACCCACTCGT
GCACCCAACTGATCTTCAGCATCTTTTACTTTCACCAGCGTTTCTGGGTGAGCAAAAACAGGAAGGCAAA
ATGCCGCAAAAAAGGGAATAAGGGCGACACGGAAATGTTGAATACTCAT
Features (pLannotate 1.2.2; 22 found; start..end, strand, type, name):
      1..105     -  promoter       AmpR promoter: bla
    158..586     -  rep_origin     f1 ori (sequence partly withheld): f1 bacteriophage origin of replication; arrow indicates direction of (+) strand synthesis
    591..746     -  CDS            lacZα (fragment): LacZα fragment of β-galactosidase; lacZ fragment
    748..867     +  CDS            B (fragment): PORTL_LAMBD - Experimental evidence at protein level: Swiss-Prot protein existence level 1. Forms the portal vertex of the capsid (PubMed:6228056, PubMed:6232391). This portal plays critical roles in head assembly, genome packaging, neck/tail attachment, and genome ejection (Probable). The portal protein multimerizes as a single ring-shaped homododecamer arranged around a central channel (PubMed:6232391). Binds to the terminase subunits to form the packaging machine (PubMed:7799432). From Escherichia phage lambda (Bacteriophage lambda).
   1357..1736    +  enhancer       CMV enhancer: human cytomegalovirus immediate early enhancer
   1738..2015    +  promoter       chicken β-actin promoter: No description available
   2016..3032    +  intron         chimeric intron: chimera between introns from chicken β-actin and rabbit β-globin
   3135..7238    +  CDS            Cas9m4: catalytically dead mutant of the Cas9 endonuclease from the Streptococcus pyogenes Type II CRISPR/Cas system RNA-guided DNA-binding protein that lacks endonuclease activity due to the mutations D10A, D839A, H840A, and N863A (Mali et al., 2013)
   7323..7535    +  CDS            KRBOX4 (fragment): KRBX4_HUMAN - Also known as ZNF673. Experimental evidence at protein level: Swiss-Prot protein existence level 1. From Homo sapiens (Human).
   7590..8447    +  CDS            MeCP2: transcriptional repression domain from rat methyl-CpG-binding protein 2 (Nan et al., 1997)
   8546..8594    +  polyA_signal   HSV TK poly(A) signal: herpes simplex virus thymidine kinase polyadenylation signal (Cole and Stacy, 1985)
   8826..9037    +  promoter       EF-1α core promoter: core promoter for human elongation factor EF-1α
   9053..9451    +  CDS            BSD: blasticidin S deaminase; Aspergillus terreus BSD; confers resistance to blasticidin
   9455..9576    +  polyA_signal   SV40 poly(A) signal: SV40 polyadenylation signal
   9594..9686    +  ncRNA          G-CSF SLDE: Accession: RF00183 - G-CSF factor stem-loop destabilising element (SLDE)
  10383..10850   +  CDS            B (fragment): PORTL_LAMBD - Experimental evidence at protein level: Swiss-Prot protein existence level 1. Forms the portal vertex of the capsid (PubMed:6228056, PubMed:6232391). This portal plays critical roles in head assembly, genome packaging, neck/tail attachment, and genome ejection (Probable). The portal protein multimerizes as a single ring-shaped homododecamer arranged around a central channel (PubMed:6232391). Binds to the terminase subunits to form the packaging machine (PubMed:7799432). From Escherichia phage lambda (Bacteriophage lambda).
  10886..10908   -  protein_bind   lac operator (fragment): The lac repressor binds to the lac operator to inhibit transcription in E. coli. This inhibition can be relieved by adding lactose or isopropyl-β-D-thiogalactopyranoside (IPTG). lac repressor encoded by lacI
  10912..10942   -  promoter       lac promoter: promoter for the E. coli lac operon
  10957..10978   -  protein_bind   CAP binding site: CAP binding activates transcription in the presence of cAMP. E. coli catabolite activator protein
  10991..11083   -  CDS            lacI (fragment): lac repressor; lacI; The lac repressor binds to the lac operator to inhibit transcription in E. coli. This inhibition can be relieved by adding lactose or isopropyl-β-D-thiogalactopyranoside (IPTG).
  11266..11854   -  rep_origin     ori: high-copy-number ColE1/pMB1/pBR322/pUC origin of replication
  12025..12885   -  CDS            AmpR: β-lactamase; bla; confers resistance to ampicillin, carbenicillin, and related antibiotics
