[The description below was written by a language model from this plasmid's Addgene catalogue record and pLannotate feature annotations shown in this document.]
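Description:
pB-CAGGS-dCas9-KRAB-MeCP2 is a roughly 12.9 kb mammalian expression plasmid built on the pB-CAGGS backbone and designed to be compatible with the PiggyBac transposon system, so that its cargo can be integrated into the genome of mammalian cells when a PiggyBac transposase is supplied. In bacteria it is maintained through a high-copy ColE1/pUC-type origin and selected with ampicillin via β-lactamase. An f1 origin and remnants of a lacZα/lac promoter cloning region are also present. The automated feature table does not annotate the PiggyBac terminal repeats themselves. Two short stretches flanking the mammalian cassettes are labelled as phage lambda portal protein fragments, but these may be spurious similarity hits, and the record does not clarify them.

The payload is a synthetic fusion repressor of about 5.3 kb driven by the CAGGS promoter, which combines the CMV enhancer, the chicken β-actin promoter and a chimeric β-actin/β-globin intron for strong, broad expression. The open reading frame encodes nuclease-dead Streptococcus pyogenes Cas9 carrying D10A, D839A, H840A and N863A. It is followed by a KRAB repression domain, annotated by similarity to a human KRAB-box protein, and then the transcriptional repression domain of MeCP2. The transcript ends in an HSV TK polyadenylation signal. A downstream cassette uses the EF-1α core promoter to express blasticidin S deaminase with an SV40 polyadenylation signal, allowing blasticidin selection of stably modified cells.

When paired with a separately supplied guide RNA, the fusion is recruited to target promoters without cutting DNA, and the two repression domains act together to silence transcription. The construct is therefore suited to making stable cell lines for CRISPR interference and targeted gene repression studies.
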