Addgene plasmid #110824: pB-CAGGS-dCas9-KRAB-MeCP2
Purpose: PiggyBac compatible plasmid expressing dCas9-KRAB-MeCP2
Depositing lab: Alejandro Chavez & George Church. Depositing organization: Harvard University. Publication: An enhanced CRISPR repressor for targeted mammalian gene regulation. Yeo NC, Chavez A, Lance-Byrne A, Chan Y, Menn D, Milanova D, Kuo CC, Guo X, Sharma S, Tung A, Cecchi RJ, Tuttle M, Pradhan S, Lim ET, Davidsohn N, Ebrahimkhani MR, Collins JJ, Lewis NE, Kiani S, Church GM. Nat Methods. 2018 Jul 16. pii: 10.1038/s41592-018-0048-5. doi: 10.1038/s41592-018-0048-5. PubMed 30013045.
Backbone
  Vector backbone: pB-CAGGS
  Total vector size (bp): 12882
  Vector type: Mammalian Expression
  Selectable markers: Blasticidin
Growth in bacteria
  Bacterial resistance: Ampicillin, 100 μg/mL
  Growth temperature: 30°C
  Growth strain: NEB Stable
  Copy number: High Copy
Gene/Insert
  Gene/Insert name: dCas9-KRAB-MeCP2 (alt name: dCas9-KM)
  Species: Synthetic
  Insert size (bp): 5300
  Mutation: Cas9 mutations to make dCas9=D10A+D839A+H840A+N863A
  Promoter: CAGGS
  Cloning method: Gibson Cloning
  Sequencing primers: 5′ TCAAGTACTTCGACACCACCA
Terms and licenses: Academic/Nonprofit Terms; Industry Terms: Not Available to Industry
How to cite: pB-CAGGS-dCas9-KRAB-MeCP2 was a gift from Alejandro Chavez & George Church (Addgene plasmid # 110824 ; http://n2t.net/addgene:110824 ; RRID:Addgene_110824)
